Addgene plasmid #113393: pPS3858
Purpose: galactose-inducible Ty3-his3AI; additional PPT
Depositing lab: Suzanne Sandmeyer. Depositing organization: University of California, Irvine.
Backbone
  Vector backbone: YCplac33
  Total vector size (bp): 12022
  Vector type: Yeast Expression
  Selectable markers: URA3
Growth in bacteria
  Bacterial resistance: Ampicillin, 100 μg/mL
  Growth temperature: 37°C
  Growth strain: DH5alpha
  Copy number: Low Copy
Gene/Insert
  Gene/Insert name: Ty3-his3AI
  Species: S. cerevisiae (budding yeast)
  Insert size (bp): 6425
  Tag / fusion protein: his3AI (C terminal on insert)
Terms and licenses: Academic/Nonprofit Terms; Industry Terms: Not Available to Industry
How to cite: pPS3858 was a gift from Suzanne Sandmeyer (Addgene plasmid # 113393 ; http://n2t.net/addgene:113393 ; RRID:Addgene_113393)
