[The description below was written by a language model from this plasmid's Addgene catalogue record and pLannotate feature annotations shown in this document.]
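Description:
pPS3858 is a yeast centromeric shuttle plasmid built on YCplac33 (about 12 kb) that carries a galactose-inducible, marked copy of the Saccharomyces cerevisiae Ty3 retrotransposon. In yeast it is maintained at low copy through a CEN4/ARS1 element and selected with URA3, which can also be counterselected with 5-FOA. In E. coli it replicates from a ColE1/pMB1-type origin and confers ampicillin resistance. The catalogue lists it as low copy.

The payload is a roughly 6.4 kb Ty3-his3AI insert. A GAL1,10 promoter fragment lies upstream of the element, placing Ty3 transcription under Gal4 control. The overlapping Ty3 GAG (TY3A) and POL (TY3B) reading frames follow, encoding the capsid/nucleocapsid proteins and the enzymatic functions, including integrase. Downstream of POL sits a HIS3 gene with its own promoter, oriented antisense to Ty3 and annotated as two coding fragments separated by a short interruption that includes polylinker-derived sequence. This layout matches the his3AI retrotransposition indicator. In that design, an artificial intron disrupts HIS3 and can be spliced only from the Ty3 sense transcript. A functional HIS3 gene therefore arises only after the element has been transcribed, spliced, reverse transcribed and inserted as cDNA, so His+ colonies report transposition frequency after galactose induction.

The record also states that the construct carries an additional polypurine tract (PPT), the plus-strand priming site for reverse transcription. This element is not annotated in the feature tables, and its position is not given. The depositor sequence and the sequencing result differ by about ten nucleotides but have equivalent annotations.
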