Features (pLannotate 1.2.2; 17 found; start..end, strand, type, name):
     12..377     -  promoter       GAL1,10 promoter (fragment): GAL1 and GAL10 genes of S. cerevisiae; divergent inducible promoter, regulated by Gal4
    384..402     -  misc_feature   MCS (fragment): pUC18/19 multiple cloning site
    696..1547    +  CDS            TY3A-G: YG31A_YEAST - Also known as YGRWTy3-1 GAG. Experimental evidence at protein level: Swiss-Prot protein existence level 1. Nucleocapsid protein p9 (NC) forms the nucleocore that coats the retro-elements dimeric RNA. Binds these RNAs through its zinc fingers (By similarity). Promotes primer tRNA(i)-Met annealing to the multipartite primer-binding site (PBS), dimerization of Ty3 RNA and initiation of reverse transcription. From Saccharomyces cerevisiae (strain ATCC 204508 / S288c) (Baker's yeast).
   1534..5319    +  CDS            TY3B-G (fragment): YG31B_YEAST - Also known as YGRWTy3-1 POL. Experimental evidence at protein level: Swiss-Prot protein existence level 1. Integrase (IN) targets the VLP to the nucleus, where a subparticle preintegration complex (PIC) containing at least integrase and the newly synthesized dsDNA copy of the retrotransposon must transit the nuclear membrane. Once in the nucleus, integrase performs the integration of the dsDNA into the host genome. From Saccharomyces cerevisiae (strain ATCC 204508 / S288c) (Baker's yeast).
   5423..5877    -  CDS            HIS3 (fragment): imidazoleglycerol-phosphate dehydratase, required for histidine biosynthesis; S. cerevisiae HIS3; yeast auxotrophic marker
   5908..5951    -  misc_feature   MCS (fragment): pUC18/19 multiple cloning site
   5981..6189    -  CDS            HIS3 (fragment): imidazoleglycerol-phosphate dehydratase, required for histidine biosynthesis; S. cerevisiae HIS3; yeast auxotrophic marker
   6190..6377    -  promoter       HIS3 promoter: S. cerevisiae HIS3
   6868..6920    -  misc_feature   bom (fragment): basis of mobility region from pBR322
   6925..7035    +  CDS            RMD1 (fragment): RMD1_YEAST - Experimental evidence at protein level: Swiss-Prot protein existence level 1. Required for sporulation where it is believed to have a role in meiotic nuclear division. From Saccharomyces cerevisiae (strain ATCC 204508 / S288c) (Baker's yeast).
   7484..8646    -  misc_feature   CEN/ARS: S. cerevisiae CEN4 centromere fused to the autonomously replicating sequence ARS1/ARS416
   8873..8891    -  promoter       tet promoter (fragment): E. coli promoter for tetracycline efflux protein gene
   8981..9784    -  CDS            URA3: orotidine-5'-phosphate decarboxylase, required for uracil biosynthesis; S. cerevisiae URA3; yeast auxotrophic marker, counterselectable with 5-fluoroorotic acid (5-FOA)
   9785..10000   -  promoter       URA3 promoter: S. cerevisiae URA3
  10116..10220   +  promoter       AmpR promoter: bla
  10221..11081   +  CDS            AmpR: β-lactamase; bla; confers resistance to ampicillin, carbenicillin, and related antibiotics
  11252..11840   +  rep_origin     ori: high-copy-number ColE1/pMB1/pBR322/pUC origin of replication
>Addgene plasmid #113393 | pPS3858 | depositor full sequence | sequence record 213922 | pPS3858 sequence 12022 bps
GTTAACCCGCGGATCAAAAATCATCGCTTCGCTGATTAATTACCCCAGAAATAAGGCTAAAAAACTAATC
GCATTATCATCCTATGGTTGTTAATTTGATTCGTTCATTTGAAGGTTTGTGGGGCCAGGTTACTGCCAAT
TTTTCCTCTTCATAACCATAAAAGCTAGTATTGTAGAATCTTTATTGTTCGGAGCAGTGCGGCGCGAGGC
ACATCTGCGTTTCAGGAACGCGACCGGTGAAGACGAGGACGCACGGAGGAGAGTCTTTCTTCGGAGGGCT
GTCACCCGCTCGGCGGCTTCTAATCCGTACTTCAATATAGCAATGAGCAGTTAAGCGTATTACTGAAAGT
TCCAAAGAGAAGGTTTTTTTAGGCTAATCGACCTCGACTCTAGAGGATCCCCCTGAACTACCCAAAGTAT
AAATGCCTGAACAATTAGTTTAGATCCGAGATTCCGCGCTTCCACCACTTAGTATGATTCATATTTTATA
TAATATATAAGATAAGTAACATTCCGTGAATTAATCTGATAAACTGTTTTGACAACTGGTTACTTCCCTA
AGACTGTTTATATTAGGATTGTCAAGACACTCCGGTATTACTCGAGCCCGTAATACAACACCTGGTAGCG
TTAAAGGTTACTAATTGTTCAAACGAACCATCGAAAAGCCGAACCTAGCTACACCACACCCCAGTATGAG
CTTTATGGATCAAATCCCAGGAGGAGGAAATTATCCAAAACTCCCAGTAGAATGCCTTCCTAACTTCCCG
ATCCAACCATCTTTGACCTTCAGAGGTAGAAATGACTCGCATAAACTGAAAAACTTTATCTCCGAAATAA
TGTTAAACATGTCTATGATATCTTGGCCGAATGATGCCAGTCGTATTGTGTACTGCAGAAGACATTTATT
AAACCCCGCTTTTGTACAAGAACAAGGTATACTTGAAATAACATTCGACACATTCATACAAGGATTATAT
CAGCATTTCTATAAGCCACCAGATATCAATAAAATCTTTAATGCAATCACGCAACTTTCCGAAGCTAAAC
TTGGTATTGAGCGTCTCAACCAACGATTCAGAAAGATTTGGGACAGAATGCCACCAGACTTCATGACCGA
AAAAGCTGCCATAATGACATATACTAGGCTATTGACAAAGGAAACCTATAATATTGTCAGAATGCACAAA
CCAGAGACATTAAAAGACGCCATGGAAGAGGCTTACCAGACAACTGCACTAACTGAAAGATTCTTCCCAG
GATTCGAACTTGATGCTGATGGAGACACTATCATCGGTGCCACAACCCACTTACAAGAAGAATACGACTC
TGACTATGATTCAGAAGATAATCTGACCCAGAATGGATACGTCCATACCGTAAGGACAAGAAGATCTTAC
AATAAACCAATGTCAAATCATCGAAACAGGAGAAATAACAACCCATCTAGAGAAGAATGTATAAAAAATC
GGCTATGCTTCTATTGTAAGAAAGAGGGACATCGCCTGAACGAATGTAGAGCACGTAAGGCGAGTTCTAA
CCGATCTTGAACTCGAATCAAAAGACCAACAAACTCCTTTTATCAAAACCTTACCAATTGTACACTATAT
CGCCATCCCCGAGATGGACAATACCGCCGAAAAAACCATAAAAATACAAAACACGAAAGTAAAAACCCTG
TTTGACAGTGGATCACCCACGTCATTTATCCGAAGAGATATTGTAGAACTTCTCAAATACGAAATCTACG
AGACCCCTCCACTCCGTTTTAGAGGATTCGTAGCCACCAAATCCGCCGTTACATCCGAAGCAGTCACCAT
TGACCTCAAAATCAATGACCTGCATATAACTTTAGCCGCGTACATACTGGATAACATGGACTACCAATTG
TTAATTGGAAATCCAATCTTACGCCGCTACCCGAAAATCCTGCACACAGTACTGAATACCAGAGAGAGCC
CCGACTCCTTAAAGCCCAAGACTTATCGCTCCGAAACCGTTAATAACGTTAGAACCTACTCCGCTGGTAA
TCGTGGTAACCCCAGAAACATAAAACTGTCTTTTGCCCCCACCATTCTCGAAGCAACTGACCCGAAATCC
GCTGGTAATCGTGGTGACTCCAGAACCAAAACCCTGTCTCTTGCAACCACTACTCCTGCAGCAATTGACC
CGCTTACGACCCTTGATAACCCAGGTAGTACTCAAAGTACATTTGCGCAATTCCCGATACCTGAAGAAGC
GAGCATCCTAGAAGAGGATGGAAAATACTCCAACGTTGTCTCAACCATTCAGAGTGTAGAACCTAATGCT
ACTGATCACAGCAATAAGGACACCTTTTGCACTTTGCCAGTTTGGTTACAACAGAAGTATAGAGAGATCA
TACGTAATGATCTCCCACCAAGACCTGCCGACATTAATAACATCCCCGTAAAACATGATATTGAAATTAA
ACCTGGCGCAAGACTACCTCGACTACAGCCATACCATGTTACAGAAAAGAACGAACAAGAAATCAACAAA
ATAGTTCAAAAACTGCTCGATAACAAGTTCATTGTTCCCTCAAAGTCGCCTTGCAGCTCCCCTGTAGTCC
TCGTCCCGAAGAAAGACGGTACCTTCCGACTCTGCGTCGATTACCGCACCCTGAACAAAGCTACCATCTC
CGACCCATTCCCATTACCCAGAATCGACAACCTATTGAGCCGTATTGGAAATGCCCAGATATTTACCACG
CTAGATTTGCATAGTGGTTACCACCAGATCCCGATGGAACCCAAAGACCGCTACAAAACCGCCTTTGTCA
CACCATCCGGTAAGTATGAATATACCGTCATGCCATTTGGCTTAGTCAATGCACCTAGTACATTCGCAAG
ATACATGGCTGATACATTTAGAGACCTGAGATTCGTCAATGTTTACCTTGATGATATATTAATATTCTCC
GAATCTCCAGAAGAACATTGGAAACATTTAGACACGGTACTAGAAAGATTAAAGAACGAGAACCTCATTG
TTAAGAAGAAAAAATGTAAATTTGCATCTGAAGAAACTGAGTTTTTAGGCTATAGTATTGGAATCCAGAA
AATAGCTCCACTACAGCACAAATGTGCAGCAATCCGAGACTTTCCGACGCCTAAAACAGTAAAACAAGCA
CAGAGATTTTTAGGAATGATTAATTACTACAGACGATTCATTCCAAATTGCTCCAAGATTGCACAGCCAA
TCCAACTGTTTATTTGTGACAAAAGTCAATGGACAGAAAAACAAGACAAGGCAATTGATAAACTAAAAGA
CGCCTTGTGTAACTCCCCCGTCCTAGTACCATTCAACAACAAAGCAAACTACCGACTTACAACAGACGCC
TCAAAAGACGGCATTGGTGCTGTTCTAGAAGAAGTCGACAACAAGAACAAACTTGTTGGTGTCGTCGGTT
ACTTCTCTAAATCCTTAGAGAGTGCCCAGAAAAACTATCCTGCTGGCGAATTAGAACTACTTGGAATTAT
CAAAGCACTCCACCACTTCCGATATATGCTTCACGGAAAGCATTTCACGTTAAGAACAGACCACATTAGT
TTGTTATCATTACAAAACAAGAACGAACCCGCACGACGCGTGCAACGCTGGTTAGATGACCTAGCCACAT
ATGACTTCACCTTAGAATACCTAGCTGGACCCAAGAACGTTGTCGCAGATGCCATATCCCGTGCCGTATA
TACTATAACCCCCGAAACATCCCGACCTATCGACACAGAAAGCTGGAAATCTTACTACAAATCAGACCCA
TTATGTAGTGCTGTCTTAATTCATATGAAAGAATTGACACAACACAACGTCACACCTGAAGATATGTCAG
CCTTCCGTAGTTACCAGAAGAAACTCGAACTATCAGAGACCTTCCGAAAGAATTATTCCCTAGAAGACGA
AATGATCTATTACCAAGACCGACTAGTAGTACCAATAAAACAACAGAACGCAGTTATGAGACTATATCAT
GACCATACCTTATTTGGAGGACATTTTGGTGTAACAGTGACCCTTGCGAAAATCAGCCCAATTTACTATT
GGCCAAAATTACAACATTCGATCATACAATACATCAGGACCTGCGTACAATGTCAACTAATAAAATCACA
CCGACCACGCTTACATGGACTATTACAACCACTCCCTATAGCAGAAGGAAGATGGCTTGATATATCAATG
GATTTTGTGACAGGATTACCCCCGACATCAAATAACTTGAATATGATCCTCGTCGTAGTTGATCGTTTTT
CGAAACGCGCTCACTTCATAGCTACAAGGAAAACCTTAGACGCAACACAACTAATAGATCTACTCTTTCG
ATACATTTTTTCATATCATGGTTTTCCCAGGACAATAACCAGTGATAGAGATGTCCGTATGACCGCCGAC
AAATATCAAGAACTCACGAAAAGACTAGGAATAAAATCGACAATGTCTTCCGCGAACCACCCCCAAACAG
ATGGACAATCCGAACGAACGATACAGACATTAAACAGGTTACTAAGAGCCTATGCTTCAACCAATATTCA
GAATTGGCATGTATATTTACCACAAATCGAATTTGTTTACAATTCTACACCTACTAGAACACTTGGAAAA
TCACCATTTGAAATTGATTTAGGATATTTACCGAATACCCCTGCTATTAAGTCAGATGACGAAGTCAACG
CAAGAAGTTTTACTGCCGTAGAACTTGCCAAACACCTCAAAGCCCTTACCATCCAAACGAAGGAACAGCT
AGAACACGCTCAAATCGAAATGGAAACTAATAACAATCAAAGACGTAAACCCTTATTGTTAAACATAGGA
GATCACGTATTAGTGCATAGAGATGCATACTTCAAGAAAGGTGCTTATATGAAAGTACAACAAATATACG
TCGGACCATTTCGAGTTGTCAAGAAAATAAACGATAACGCCTACGAACTAGATTTAAACTCTCACAAGAA
AAAGCACAGAGTTATTAATGTACAATTCCTGAAAAAGTTTGTATACCGTCCAGACGCGTACCCAAAGAAT
AAACCAATCAGCTCCACTGAAAGAATTAAGAGAGCACACGAAGTTACTGCACTCATAGGAATAGATACTA
CACACAAAACTTACTTATGTCACATGCAAGATGTAGACCCAACACTTTCAGTAGAATACTCAGAAGCTGA
ATTTTGCCAAATTCCCGAAAGAACACGAAGATCAATATTAGCCAACTTTAGACAACTCTACGAAACACAA
GACAACCCTGAGAGAGAGGAAGATGTTGTATCTCAAAATGAGATATGTCAGTATGACAATACGTCACCCT
AATAAGAGCTCGGTTCAAGGGTGAGAGTATGTGTCGAATCATCGCCTAGACCGAAATGCCTTAAGGGGAA
GCTTGGGCTGCAGCTTTAAATAATCGGTGTCACTACATAAGAACACCTTTGGTGGAGGGAACATCGTTGG
TACCATTGGGCGAGGTGGCTTCTCTTATGGCAACCGCAAGAGCCTTGAACGCACTCTCACTACGGTGATG
ATCATTCTTGCCTCGCAGACAATCAACGTGGAGGGTAATTCTGCTAGCCTCTGCAAAGCTTTCAAGAAAA
TGCGGGATCATCTCGCAAGAGAGATCTCCTACTTTCTCCCTTTGCAAACCAAGTTCGACAACTGCGTACG
GCCTGTTCGAAAGATCTACCACCGCTCTGGAAAGTGCCTCATCCAAAGGCGCAAATCCTGATCCAAACCT
TTTTACTCCACGCACGGCCCCTAGGGCCTCTTTAAAAGCTTGACCGAGAGCAATCCCGCAGTCTTCAGTG
GTGTGATGGTCGTCTATGTGTAAGTCACCAATGCACTCAACGATTAGCGACCAGCCGGAATGCTTGGGTA
TGTTAATATGGACTAAAGGAGGCTTTTCTGCAGGTCGACTCTAGAGGATCCCCGGGTACCGAGCTCGAAT
TTTTACTAACAAATGGTATTATTTATAACAGCCAGAGCATGTATCATATGGTCCAGAAACCCTATACCTG
TGTGGACGTTAATCACTTGCGATTGTGTGGCCTGTTCTGCTACTGCTTCTGCCTCTTTTTCTGGGAAGAT
CGAGTGCTCTATCGCTAGGGGACCACCCTTTAAAGAGATCGCAATCTGAATCTTGGTTTCATTTGTAATA
CGCTTTACTAGGGCTTTCTGCTCTGTCATCTTTGCCTTCGTTTATCTTGCCTGCTCATTTTTTAGTATAT
TCTTCGAAGAAATCACATTACTTTATATAATGTATAATTCATTATGTGATAATGCCAATCGCTAAGAAAA
AAAAAGAGTCATCCGCTAGGTGGAAAAAAAAAAATGAAAATCATTACCGAGGCATAAAAAAATATAGAGT
GTACTAGAGGCTCCAAGAGTGTACTAGAGGAGGCCAAGAGTACCTGCAGGTCCTAGTCGCACGCTTGTAG
TGGATCGTCTGCATAATATCGTGTGACCCGGGTGAGAGAGAGGAAGATGTTGTATCTCAAAATGAGATAT
GTCAGTATGACAATACGTCACCCTGAACGTTCATAAAACACATATGAAACAACCTTATAACAAAACGAAC
AACATGAGACAAAACCCGACCTTCCCTAGCTGAACTACCCAAAGTATAAATGCCTGAACAATTAGTTTAG
ATCCGAGATTCCGCGCTTCCACCACTTAGTATGATTCATATTTTATATAATATATAAGATAAGTAACATT
CCGTGAATTAATCTGATAAACTGTTTTGACAACTGGTTACTTCCCTAAGACTGTTTATATTAGGATTGTC
AAGACACTCCGGTATTACTCGAGCCCGTAATACAACAGGCGGCCGCGAATTCCTTTCTGCATGCCACGTT
CGCGGCGCCTGATGCGGTATTTTCTCCTTACGCATCTGTGCGGTATTTCACACCGCATATATCGCTGGGC
CATTCTCATGAAGAATATCTTGAATTTATTGTCATATTACTAGTTGGTGTGGAAGTCCATATATCGGTGA
TCAATATAGTGGTTGACATGCTGGCTAGTCAACATTGAGCCTTTTGATCATGCAAATATATTACGGTATT
TTACAATCAAATATCAAACTTAACTATTGACTTTATAACTTATTTAGGTGGTAACATTCTTATAAAAAAG
AAAAAAATTACTGCAAAACAGTACTAGCTTTTAACTTGTATCCTAGGTTATCTATGCTGTCTCACCATAG
AGAATATTACCTATTTCAGAATGTATGTCCATGATTCGCCGGGTAAATACATATAATACACAAATCTGGC
TTAATAAAGTCTATAATATATCTCATAAAGAAGTGCTAAATTGGCTAGTGCTATATATTTTTAAGAAAAT
TTCTTTTGACTAAGTCCATATCGACTTTGTAAAAGTTCACTTTAGCATACATATATTACACGAGCCAGAA
ATTGTAACTTTTGCCTAAAATCACAAATTGCAAAATTTAATTGCTTGCAAAAGGTCACATGCTTATAATC
AACTTTTTTAAAAATTTAAAATACTTTTTTATTTTTTATTTTTAAACATAAATGAAATAATTTATTTATT
GTTTATGATTACCGAAACATAAAACCTGCTCAAGAAAAAGAAACTGTTTTGTCCTTGGAAAAAAAGCACT
ACCTAGGAGCGGCCAAAATGCCGAGGCTTTCATAGCTTAAACTCTTTACAGAAAATAGGCATTATAGATC
AGTTCGAGTTTTCTTATTCTTCCTTCCGGTTTTATCGTCACAGTTTTACAGTAAATAAGTATCACCTCTT
AGAGTTCGATGATAAGCTGTCAAACATGAGAATTAATTCCACATGTTAAAATAGTGAAGGAGCATGTTCG
GCACACAGTGGACCGAACGTGGGGTAAGTGCACTAGGGTCCGGTTAAACGGATCTCGCATTGATGAGGCA
ACGCTAATTATCAACATATAGATTGTTATCTATCTGCATGAACACGAAATCTTTACTTGACGACTTGAGG
CTGATGGTGTTTATGCAAAGAAACCACTGTGTTTAATATGTGTCACTGTTTGATATTACTGTCAGCGTAG
AAGATAATAGTAAAAGCGGTTAATAAGTGTATTTGAGATAAGTGTGATAAAGTTTTTACAGCGAAAAGAC
GATAAATACAAGAAAATGATTACGAGGATACGGAGAGAGGTATGTACATGTGTATTTATATACTAAGCTG
CCGGCGGTTGTTTGCAAGACCGAGAAAAGGCTAGCAAGAATCGGGTCATTGTAGCGTATGCGCCTGTGAA
CATTCTCTTCAACAAGTTTGATTCCATTGCGGTGAAATGGTAAAAGTCAACCCCCTGCGATGTATATTTT
CCTGTACAATCAATCAAAAAGCCAAATGATTTAGCATTATCTTTACATCTTGTTATTTTACAGATTTTAT
GTTTAGATCTTTTATGCTTGCTTTTCAAAAGGCTTGCAGGCAAGTGCACAAACAATACTTAAATAAATAC
TACTCAGTAATAACCTATTTCTTAGCATTTTTGACGAAATTTGCTATTTTGTTAGAGTCTTTTACACCAT
TTGTCTCCACACCTCCGCTTACATCAACACCAATAACGCCATTTAATCTAAGCGCATCACCAACATTTTC
TGGCGTCAGTCCACCAGCTAACATAAAATGTAAGCTCTCGGGGCTCTCTTGCCTTCCAACCCAGTCAGAA
ATCGAGTTCCAATCCAAAAGTTCACCTGTCCCACCTGCTTCTGAATCAAACAAGGGAATAAACGAATGAG
GTTTCTGTGAAGCTGCACTGAGTAGTATGTTGCAGTCTTTTGGAAATACGAGTCTTTTAATAACTGGCAA
ACCGAGGAACTCTTGGTATTCTTGCCACGACTCATCTCCATGCAGTTGGACGATCGATGATAAGCTGTCA
AACATGAGAATTGGGTAATAACTGATATAATTAAATTGAAGCTCTAATTTGTGAGTTTAGTATACATGCA
TTTACTTATAATACAGTTTTTTAGTTTTGCTGGCCGCATCTTCTCAAATATGCTTCCCAGCCTGCTTTTC
TGTAACGTTCACCCTCTACCTTAGCATCCCTTCCCTTTGCAAATAGTCCTCTTCCAACAATAATAATGTC
AGATCCTGTAGAGACCACATCATCCACGGTTCTATACTGTTGACCCAATGCGTCTCCCTTGTCATCTAAA
CCCACACCGGGTGTCATAATCAACCAATCGTAACCTTCATCTCTTCCACCCATGTCTCTTTGAGCAATAA
AGCCGATAACAAAATCTTTGTCGCTCTTCGCAATGTCAACAGTACCCTTAGTATATTCTCCAGTAGATAG
GGAGCCCTTGCATGACAATTCTGCTAACATCAAAAGGCCTCTAGGTTCCTTTGTTACTTCTTCTGCCGCC
TGCTTCAAACCGCTAACAATACCTGGGCCCACCACACCGTGTGCATTCGTAATGTCTGCCCATTCTGCTA
TTCTGTATACACCCGCAGAGTACTGCAATTTGACTGTATTACCAATGTCAGCAAATTTTCTGTCTTCGAA
GAGTAAAAAATTGTACTTGGCGGATAATGCCTTTAGCGGCTTAACTGTGCCCTCCATGGAAAAATCAGTC
AAGATATCCACATGTGTTTTTAGTAAACAAATTTTGGGACCTAATGCTTCAACTAACTCCAGTAATTCCT
TGGTGGTACGAACATCCAATGAAGCACACAAGTTTGTTTGCTTTTCGTGCATGATATTAAATAGCTTGGC
AGCAACAGGACTAGGATGAGTAGCAGCACGTTCCTTATATGTAGCTTTCGACATGATTTATCTTCGTTTC
CTGCATGTTTTTGTTCTGTGCAGTTGGGTTAAGAATACTGGGCAATTTCATGTTTCTTCAACACTACATA
TGCGTATATATACCAATCTAAGTCTGTGCTCCTTCCTTCGTTCTTCCTTCTGTTCGGAGATTACCGAATC
AAAAAAATTTCAAAGAAACCGAAATCAAAAAAAAGAATAAAAAAAAAATGATGAATTGAATTGAAAAGCT
AATTCTTGAAGACGAAAGGGCCTCGTGATACGCCTATTTTTATAGGTTAATGTCATGATAATAATGGTTT
CTTAGACGTCAGGTGGCACTTTTCGGGGAAATGTGCGCGGAACCCCTATTTGTTTATTTTTCTAAATACA
TTCAAATATGTATCCGCTCATGAGACAATAACCCTGATAAATGCTTCAATAATATTGAAAAAGGAAGAGT
ATGAGTATTCAACATTTCCGTGTCGCCCTTATTCCCTTTTTTGCGGCATTTTGCCTTCCTGTTTTTGCTC
ACCCAGAAACGCTGGTGAAAGTAAAAGATGCTGAAGATCAGTTGGGTGCACGAGTGGGTTACATCGAACT
GGATCTCAACAGCGGTAAGATCCTTGAGAGTTTTCGCCCCGAAGAACGTTTTCCAATGATGAGCACTTTT
AAAGTTCTGCTATGTGGCGCGGTATTATCCCGTATTGACGCCGGGCAAGAGCAACTCGGTCGCCGCATAC
ACTATTCTCAGAATGACTTGGTTGAGTACTCACCAGTCACAGAAAAGCATCTTACGGATGGCATGACAGT
AAGAGAATTATGCAGTGCTGCCATAACCATGAGTGATAACACTGCGGCCAACTTACTTCTGACAACGATC
GGAGGACCGAAGGAGCTAACCGCTTTTTTGCACAACATGGGGGATCATGTAACTCGCCTTGATCGTTGGG
AACCGGAGCTGAATGAAGCCATACCAAACGACGAGCGTGACACCACGATGCCTGTAGCAATGGCAACAAC
GTTGCGCAAACTATTAACTGGCGAACTACTTACTCTAGCTTCCCGGCAACAATTAATAGACTGGATGGAG
GCGGATAAAGTTGCAGGACCACTTCTGCGCTCGGCCCTTCCGGCTGGCTGGTTTATTGCTGATAAATCTG
GAGCCGGTGAGCGTGGGTCTCGCGGTATCATTGCAGCACTGGGGCCAGATGGTAAGCCCTCCCGTATCGT
AGTTATCTACACGACGGGGAGTCAGGCAACTATGGATGAACGAAATAGACAGATCGCTGAGATAGGTGCC
TCACTGATTAAGCATTGGTAACTGTCAGACCAAGTTTACTCATATATACTTTAGATTGATTTAAAACTTC
ATTTTTAATTTAAAAGGATCTAGGTGAAGATCCTTTTTGATAATCTCATGACCAAAATCCCTTAACGTGA
GTTTTCGTTCCACTGAGCGTCAGACCCCGTAGAAAAGATCAAAGGATCTTCTTGAGATCCTTTTTTTCTG
CGCGTAATCTGCTGCTTGCAAACAAAAAAACCACCGCTACCAGCGGTGGTTTGTTTGCCGGATCAAGAGC
TACCAACTCTTTTTCCGAAGGTAACTGGCTTCAGCAGAGCGCAGATACCAAATACTGTCCTTCTAGTGTA
GCCGTAGTTAGGCCACCACTTCAAGAACTCTGTAGCACCGCCTACATACCTCGCTCTGCTAATCCTGTTA
CCAGTGGCTGCTGCCAGTGGCGATAAGTCGTGTCTTACCGGGTTGGACTCAAGACGATAGTTACCGGATA
AGGCGCAGCGGTCGGGCTGAACGGGGGGTTCGTGCACACAGCCCAGCTTGGAGCGAACGACCTACACCGA
ACTGAGATACCTACAGCGTGAGCTATGAGAAAGCGCCACGCTTCCCGAAGGGAGAAAGGCGGACAGGTAT
CCGGTAAGCGGCAGGGTCGGAACAGGAGAGCGCACGAGGGAGCTTCCAGGGGGAAACGCCTGGTATCTTT
ATAGTCCTGTCGGGTTTCGCCACCTCTGACTTGAGCGTCGATTTTTGTGATGCTCGTCAGGGGGGCGGAG
CCTATGGAAAAACGCCAGCAACGCGGCCTTTTTACGGTTCCTGGCCTTTTGCTGGCCTTTTGCTCACATG
TTCTTTCCTGCGTTATCCCCTGATTCTGTGGATAACCGTATTACCGCCTTTGAGTGAGCTGATACCGCTC
GCCGCAGCCGAACGACCGAGCGCAGCGAGTCAGTGAGCGAGGAAGCGGAAGA
