Features (pLannotate 1.2.2; 17 found; start..end, strand, type, name):
     12..377     -  promoter       GAL1,10 promoter (fragment): GAL1 and GAL10 genes of S. cerevisiae; divergent inducible promoter, regulated by Gal4
    384..402     -  misc_feature   MCS (fragment): pUC18/19 multiple cloning site
    696..1565    +  CDS            TY3A-G: YG31A_YEAST - Also known as YGRWTy3-1 GAG. Experimental evidence at protein level: Swiss-Prot protein existence level 1. Nucleocapsid protein p9 (NC) forms the nucleocore that coats the retro-elements dimeric RNA. Binds these RNAs through its zinc fingers (By similarity). Promotes primer tRNA(i)-Met annealing to the multipartite primer-binding site (PBS), dimerization of Ty3 RNA and initiation of reverse transcription. From Saccharomyces cerevisiae (strain ATCC 204508 / S288c) (Baker's yeast).
   1552..5337    +  CDS            TY3B-G (fragment): YG31B_YEAST - Also known as YGRWTy3-1 POL. Experimental evidence at protein level: Swiss-Prot protein existence level 1. Integrase (IN) targets the VLP to the nucleus, where a subparticle preintegration complex (PIC) containing at least integrase and the newly synthesized dsDNA copy of the retrotransposon must transit the nuclear membrane. Once in the nucleus, integrase performs the integration of the dsDNA into the host genome. From Saccharomyces cerevisiae (strain ATCC 204508 / S288c) (Baker's yeast).
   5441..5895    -  CDS            HIS3 (fragment): imidazoleglycerol-phosphate dehydratase, required for histidine biosynthesis; S. cerevisiae HIS3; yeast auxotrophic marker
   5926..5969    -  misc_feature   MCS (fragment): pUC18/19 multiple cloning site
   5999..6207    -  CDS            HIS3 (fragment): imidazoleglycerol-phosphate dehydratase, required for histidine biosynthesis; S. cerevisiae HIS3; yeast auxotrophic marker
   6208..6394    -  promoter       HIS3 promoter: S. cerevisiae HIS3
   6885..6936    -  misc_feature   bom (fragment): basis of mobility region from pBR322
   6941..7051    +  CDS            RMD1 (fragment): RMD1_YEAST - Experimental evidence at protein level: Swiss-Prot protein existence level 1. Required for sporulation where it is believed to have a role in meiotic nuclear division. From Saccharomyces cerevisiae (strain ATCC 204508 / S288c) (Baker's yeast).
   7499..8661    -  misc_feature   CEN/ARS: S. cerevisiae CEN4 centromere fused to the autonomously replicating sequence ARS1/ARS416
   8888..8906    -  promoter       tet promoter (fragment): E. coli promoter for tetracycline efflux protein gene
   8996..9799    -  CDS            URA3: orotidine-5'-phosphate decarboxylase, required for uracil biosynthesis; S. cerevisiae URA3; yeast auxotrophic marker, counterselectable with 5-fluoroorotic acid (5-FOA)
   9800..10015   -  promoter       URA3 promoter: S. cerevisiae URA3
  10126..10230   +  promoter       AmpR promoter: bla
  10231..11091   +  CDS            AmpR: β-lactamase; bla; confers resistance to ampicillin, carbenicillin, and related antibiotics
  11262..11850   +  rep_origin     ori: high-copy-number ColE1/pMB1/pBR322/pUC origin of replication
>Addgene plasmid #113393 | pPS3858 | addgene full sequence | sequence record 218651 | Addgene NGS Result
GTTAACCCGCGGATCAAAAATCATCGCTTCGCTGATTAATTACCCCAGAAATAAGGCTAAAAAACTAATC
GCATTATCATCCTATGGTTGTTAATTTGATTCGTTCATTTGAAGGTTTGTGGGGCCAGGTTACTGCCAAT
TTTTCCTCTTCATAACCATAAAAGCTAGTATTGTAGAATCTTTATTGTTCGGAGCAGTGCGGCGCGAGGC
ACATCTGCGTTTCAGGAACGCGACCGGTGAAGACGAGGACGCACGGAGGAGAGTCTTTCTTCGGAGGGCT
GTCACCCGCTCGGCGGCTTCTAATCCGTACTTCAATATAGCAATGAGCAGTTAAGCGTATTACTGAAAGT
TCCAAAGAGAAGGTTTTTTTAGGCTAATCGACCTCGACTCTAGAGGATCCCCCTGAACTACCCAAAGTAT
AAATGCCTGAACAATTAGTTTAGATCCGAGATTCCGCGCTTCCACCACTTAGTATGATTCATATTTTATA
TAATATATAAGATAAGTAACATTCCGTGAATTAATCTGATAAACTGTTTTGACAACTGGTTACTTCCCTA
AGACTGTTTATATTAGGATTGTCAAGACACTCCGGTATTACTCGAGCCCGTAATACAACACCTGGTAGCG
TTAAAGGTTACTAATTGTTCAAACGAACCATCGAAAAGCCGAACCTAGCTACACCACACCCCAGTATGAG
CTTTATGGATCAAATCCCAGGAGGAGGAAATTATCCAAAACTCCCAGTAGAATGCCTTCCTAACTTCCCG
ATCCAACCATCTTTGACCTTCAGAGGTAGAAATGACTCGCATAAACTGAAAAACTTTATCTCCGAAATAA
TGTTAAACATGTCTATGATATCTTGGCCGAATGATGCCAGTCGTATTGTGTACTGCAGAAGACATTTATT
AAACCCCGCTGCTCAGTGGGCTAATGACTTTGTACAAGAACAAGGTATACTTGAAATAACATTCGACACA
TTCATACAAGGATTATATCAGCATTTCTATAAGCCACCAGATATCAATAAAATCTTTAATGCAATCACGC
AACTTTCCGAAGCTAAACTTGGTATTGAGCGTCTCAACCAACGATTCAGAAAGATTTGGGACAGAATGCC
ACCAGACTTCATGACCGAAAAAGCTGCCATAATGACATATACTAGGCTATTGACAAAGGAAACCTATAAT
ATTGTCAGAATGCACAAACCAGAGACATTAAAAGACGCCATGGAAGAGGCTTACCAGACAACTGCACTAA
CTGAAAGATTCTTCCCAGGATTCGAACTTGATGCTGATGGAGACACTATCATCGGTGCCACAACCCACTT
ACAAGAAGAATACGACTCTGACTATGATTCAGAAGATAATCTGACCCAGAATGGATACGTCCATACCGTA
AGGACAAGAAGATCTTACAATAAACCAATGTCAAATCATCGAAACAGGAGAAATAACAACCCATCTAGAG
AAGAATGTATAAAAAATCGGCTATGCTTCTATTGTAAGAAAGAGGGACATCGCCTGAACGAATGTAGAGC
ACGTAAGGCGAGTTCTAACCGATCTTGAACTCGAATCAAAAGACCAACAAACTCCTTTTATCAAAACCTT
ACCAATTGTACACTATATCGCCATCCCCGAGATGGACAATACCGCCGAAAAAACCATAAAAATACAAAAC
ACGAAAGTAAAAACCCTGTTTGACAGTGGATCACCCACGTCATTTATCCGAAGAGATATTGTAGAACTTC
TCAAATACGAAATCTACGAGACCCCTCCACTCCGTTTTAGAGGATTCGTAGCCACCAAATCCGCCGTTAC
ATCCGAAGCAGTCACCATTGACCTCAAAATCAATGACCTGCATATAACTTTAGCCGCGTACATACTGGAT
AACATGGACTACCAATTGTTAATTGGAAATCCAATCTTACGCCGCTACCCGAAAATCCTGCACACAGTAC
TGAATACCAGAGAGAGCCCCGACTCCTTAAAGCCCAAGACTTATCGCTCCGAAACCGTTAATAACGTTAG
AACCTACTCCGCTGGTAATCGTGGTAACCCCAGAAACATAAAACTGTCTTTTGCCCCCACCATTCTCGAA
GCAACTGACCCGAAATCCGCTGGTAATCGTGGTGACTCCAGAACCAAAACCCTGTCTCTTGCAACCACTA
CTCCTGCAGCAATTGACCCGCTTACGACCCTTGATAACCCAGGTAGTACTCAAAGTACATTTGCGCAATT
CCCGATACCTGAAGAAGCGAGCATCCTAGAAGAGGATGGAAAATACTCCAACGTTGTCTCAACCATTCAG
AGTGTAGAACCTAATGCTACTGATCACAGCAATAAGGACACCTTTTGCACTTTGCCAGTTTGGTTACAAC
AGAAGTATAGAGAGATCATACGTAATGATCTCCCACCAAGACCTGCCGACATTAATAACATCCCCGTAAA
ACATGATATTGAAATTAAACCTGGCGCAAGACTACCTCGACTACAGCCATACCATGTTACAGAAAAGAAC
GAACAAGAAATCAACAAAATAGTTCAAAAACTGCTCGATAACAAGTTCATTGTTCCCTCAAAGTCGCCTT
GCAGCTCCCCTGTAGTCCTCGTCCCGAAGAAAGACGGTACCTTCCGACTCTGCGTCGATTACCGCACCCT
GAACAAAGCTACCATCTCCGACCCATTCCCATTACCCAGAATCGACAACCTATTGAGCCGTATTGGAAAT
GCCCAGATATTTACCACGCTAGATTTGCATAGTGGTTACCACCAGATCCCGATGGAACCCAAAGACCGCT
ACAAAACCGCCTTTGTCACACCATCCGGTAAGTATGAATATACCGTCATGCCATTTGGCTTAGTCAATGC
ACCTAGTACATTCGCAAGATACATGGCTGATACATTTAGAGACCTGAGATTCGTCAATGTTTACCTTGAT
GATATATTAATATTCTCCGAATCTCCAGAAGAACATTGGAAACATTTAGACACGGTACTAGAAAGATTAA
AGAACGAGAACCTCATTGTTAAGAAGAAAAAATGTAAATTTGCATCTGAAGAAACTGAGTTTTTAGGCTA
TAGTATTGGAATCCAGAAAATAGCTCCACTACAGCACAAATGTGCAGCAATCCGAGACTTTCCGACGCCT
AAAACAGTAAAACAAGCACAGAGATTTTTAGGAATGATTAATTACTACAGACGATTCATTCCAAATTGCT
CCAAGATTGCACAGCCAATCCAACTGTTTATTTGTGACAAAAGTCAATGGACAGAAAAACAAGACAAGGC
AATTGATAAACTAAAAGACGCCTTGTGTAACTCCCCCGTCCTAGTACCATTCAACAACAAAGCAAACTAC
CGACTTACAACAGACGCCTCAAAAGACGGCATTGGTGCTGTTCTAGAAGAAGTCGACAACAAGAACAAAC
TTGTTGGTGTCGTCGGTTACTTCTCTAAATCCTTAGAGAGTGCCCAGAAAAACTATCCTGCTGGCGAATT
AGAACTACTTGGAATTATCAAAGCACTCCACCACTTCCGATATATGCTTCACGGAAAGCATTTCACGTTA
AGAACAGACCACATTAGTTTGTTATCATTACAAAACAAGAACGAACCCGCACGACGCGTGCAACGCTGGT
TAGATGACCTAGCCACATATGACTTCACCTTAGAATACCTAGCTGGACCCAAGAACGTTGTCGCAGATGC
CATATCCCGTGCCGTATATACTATAACCCCCGAAACATCCCGACCTATCGACACAGAAAGCTGGAAATCT
TACTACAAATCAGACCCATTATGTAGTGCTGTCTTAATTCATATGAAAGAATTGACACAACACAACGTCA
CACCTGAAGATATGTCAGCCTTCCGTAGTTACCAGAAGAAACTCGAACTATCAGAGACCTTCCGAAAGAA
TTATTCCCTAGAAGACGAAATGATCTATTACCAAGACCGACTAGTAGTACCAATAAAACAACAGAACGCA
GTTATGAGACTATATCATGACCATACCTTATTTGGAGGACATTTTGGTGTAACAGTGACCCTTGCGAAAA
TCAGCCCAATTTACTATTGGCCAAAATTACAACATTCGATCATACAATACATCAGGACCTGCGTACAATG
TCAACTAATAAAATCACACCGACCACGCTTACATGGACTATTACAACCACTCCCTATAGCAGAAGGAAGA
TGGCTTGATATATCAATGGATTTTGTGACAGGATTACCCCCGACATCAAATAACTTGAATATGATCCTCG
TCGTAGTTGATCGTTTTTCGAAACGCGCTCACTTCATAGCTACAAGGAAAACCTTAGACGCAACACAACT
AATAGATCTACTCTTTCGATACATTTTTTCATATCATGGTTTTCCCAGGACAATAACCAGTGATAGAGAT
GTCCGTATGACCGCCGACAAATATCAAGAACTCACGAAAAGACTAGGAATAAAATCGACAATGTCTTCCG
CGAACCACCCCCAAACAGATGGACAATCCGAACGAACGATACAGACATTAAACAGGTTACTAAGAGCCTA
TGCTTCAACCAATATTCAGAATTGGCATGTATATTTACCACAAATCGAATTTGTTTACAATTCTACACCT
ACTAGAACACTTGGAAAATCACCATTTGAAATTGATTTAGGATATTTACCGAATACCCCTGCTATTAAGT
CAGATGACGAAGTCAACGCAAGAAGTTTTACTGCCGTAGAACTTGCCAAACACCTCAAAGCCCTTACCAT
CCAAACGAAGGAACAGCTAGAACACGCTCAAATCGAAATGGAAACTAATAACAATCAAAGACGTAAACCC
TTATTGTTAAACATAGGAGATCACGTATTAGTGCATAGAGATGCATACTTCAAGAAAGGTGCTTATATGA
AAGTACAACAAATATACGTCGGACCATTTCGAGTTGTCAAGAAAATAAACGATAACGCCTACGAACTAGA
TTTAAACTCTCACAAGAAAAAGCACAGAGTTATTAATGTACAATTCCTGAAAAAGTTTGTATACCGTCCA
GACGCGTACCCAAAGAATAAACCAATCAGCTCCACTGAAAGAATTAAGAGAGCACACGAAGTTACTGCAC
TCATAGGAATAGATACTACACACAAAACTTACTTATGTCACATGCAAGATGTAGACCCAACACTTTCAGT
AGAATACTCAGAAGCTGAATTTTGCCAAATTCCCGAAAGAACACGAAGATCAATATTAGCCAACTTTAGA
CAACTCTACGAAACACAAGACAACCCTGAGAGAGAGGAAGATGTTGTATCTCAAAATGAGATATGTCAGT
ATGACAATACGTCACCCTAATAAGAGCTCGGTTCAAGGGTGAGAGTATGTGTCGAATCATCGCCTAGACC
GAAATGCCTTAAGGGGAAGCTTGGGCTGCAGCTTTAAATAATCGGTGTCACTACATAAGAACACCTTTGG
TGGAGGGAACATCGTTGGTACCATTGGGCGAGGTGGCTTCTCTTATGGCAACCGCAAGAGCCTTGAACGC
ACTCTCACTACGGTGATGATCATTCTTGCCTCGCAGACAATCAACGTGGAGGGTAATTCTGCTAGCCTCT
GCAAAGCTTTCAAGAAAATGCGGGATCATCTCGCAAGAGAGATCTCCTACTTTCTCCCTTTGCAAACCAA
GTTCGACAACTGCGTACGGCCTGTTCGAAAGATCTACCACCGCTCTGGAAAGTGCCTCATCCAAAGGCGC
AAATCCTGATCCAAACCTTTTTACTCCACGCACGGCCCCTAGGGCCTCTTTAAAAGCTTGACCGAGAGCA
ATCCCGCAGTCTTCAGTGGTGTGATGGTCGTCTATGTGTAAGTCACCAATGCACTCAACGATTAGCGACC
AGCCGGAATGCTTGGGTATGTTAATATGGACTAAAGGAGGCTTTTCTGCAGGTCGACTCTAGAGGATCCC
CGGGTACCGAGCTCGAATTTTTACTAACAAATGGTATTATTTATAACAGCCAGAGCATGTATCATATGGT
CCAGAAACCCTATACCTGTGTGGACGTTAATCACTTGCGATTGTGTGGCCTGTTCTGCTACTGCTTCTGC
CTCTTTTTCTGGGAAGATCGAGTGCTCTATCGCTAGGGGACCACCCTTTAAAGAGATCGCAATCTGAATC
TTGGTTTCATTTGTAATACGCTTTACTAGGGCTTTCTGCTCTGTCATCTTTGCCTTCGTTTATCTTGCCT
GCTCATTTTTTAGTATATTCTTCGAAGAAATCACATTACTTTATATAATGTATAATTCATTATGTGATAA
TGCCAATCGCTAAGAAAAAAAAAGAGTCATCCGCTAGGTGGAAAAAAAAAATGAAAATCATTACCGAGGC
ATAAAAAAATATAGAGTGTACTAGAGGCTCCAAGAGTGTACTAGAGGAGGCCAAGAGTACCTGCAGGTCC
TAGTCGCACGCTTGTAGTGGATCGTCTGCATAATATCGTGTGACCCGGGTGAGAGAGAGGAAGATGTTGT
ATCTCAAAATGAGATATGTCAGTATGACAATACGTCACCCTGAACGTTCATAAAACACATATGAAACAAC
CTTATAACAAAACGAACAACATGAGACAAAACCCGACCTTCCCTAGCTGAACTACCCAAAGTATAAATGC
CTGAACAATTAGTTTAGATCCGAGATTCCGCGCTTCCACCACTTAGTATGATTCATATTTTATATAATAT
ATAAGATAAGTAACATTCCGTGAATTAATCTGATAAACTGTTTTGACAACTGGTTACTTCCCTAAGACTG
TTTATATTAGGATTGTCAAGACACTCCGGTATTACTCGAGCCCGTAATACAACAGGCGGCCGCGAATTCC
TTTCTGCATGCCACGTTCGCGGCGCCTGATGCGGTATTTTCTCCTTACGCATCTGTGCGGTATTTCACAC
CGCATAATCGCTGGGCCATTCTCATGAAGAATATCTTGAATTTATTGTCATATTACTAGTTGGTGTGGAA
GTCCTAATATCGGTGATCAATATAGTGGTTGACATGCTGGCTAGTCAACATTGAGCCTTTTGATCATGCA
AATATATTACGGTATTTTACAATCAAATATCAAACTTAACTATTGACTTTATAACTTATTTAGGTGGTAA
CATTCTTATAAAAAAGAAAAAAATTACTGCAAAACAGTACTAGCTTTTAACTTGTATCCTAGGTTATCTA
TGCTGTCTCACCATAGAGAATATTACCTATTTCAGAATGTATGTCCATGATTCGCCGGGTAAATACATAT
AATACACAAATCTGGCTTAATAAAGTCTATAATATATCTCATAAAGAAGTGCTAAATTGGCTAGTGCTAT
ATATTTTTAAGAAAATTTCTTTTGACTAAGTCCATATCGACTTTGTAAAAGTTCACATTAGCATACATAT
ATTACACGAGCCAGAAATAGTAACTTTTGCCTAAATCACAAATTGCAAAATTTAATTGCTTGCAAAAGGT
CACATGCTTATAATCAACTTTTTTAAAAATTTAAAATACTTTTTTATTTTTTATTTTTAAACATAAATGA
AATAATTTATTTATTGTTTATGATTACCGAAACATAAAACCTGCTCAAGAAAAAGAAACTGTTTTGTCCT
TGGAAAAAAAGCACTACCTAGGAGCGGCCAAAATGCCGAGGCTTTCATAGCTTAAACTCTTTACAGAAAA
TAGGCATTATAGATCAGTTCGAGTTTTCTTATTCTTCCTTCCGGTTTTATCGTCACAGTTTTACAGTAAA
TAAGTATCACCTCTTAGAGTTCGATGATAAGCTGTCAAACATGAGAATTAATTCCACATGTTAAAATAGT
GAAGGAGCATGTTCGGCACACAGTGGACCGAACGTGGGGTAAGTGCACTAGGGTCCGGTTAAACGGATCT
CGCATTGATGAGGCAACGCTAATTATCAACATATAGATTGTTATCTATCTGCATGAACACGAAATCTTTA
CTTGACGACTTGAGGCTGATGGTGTTTATGCAAAGAAACCACTGTGTTTAATATGTGTCACTGTTTGATA
TTACTGTCAGCGTAGAAGATAATAGTAAAAGCGGTTAATAAGTGTATTTGAGATAAGTGTGATAAAGTTT
TTACAGCGAAAAGACGATAAATACAAGAAAATGATTACGAGGATACGGAGAGAGGTATGTACATGTGTAT
TTATATACTAAGCTGCCGGCGGTTGTTTGCAAGACCGAGAAAAGGCTAGCAAGAATCGGGTCATTGTAGC
GTATGCGCCTGTGAACATTCTCTTCAACAAGTTTGATTCCATTGCGGTGAAATGGTAAAAGTCAACCCCC
TGCGATGTATATTTTCCTGTACAATCAATCAAAAAGCCAAATGATTTAGCATTATCTTTACATCTTGTTA
TTTTACAGATTTTATGTTTAGATCTTTTATGCTTGCTTTTCAAAAGGCTTGCAGGCAAGTGCACAAACAA
TACTTAAATAAATACTACTCAGTAATAACCTATTTCTTAGCATTTTTGACGAAATTTGCTATTTTGTTAG
AGTCTTTTACACCATTTGTCTCCACACCTCCGCTTACATCAACACCAATAACGCCATTTAATCTAAGCGC
ATCACCAACATTTTCTGGCGTCAGTCCACCAGCTAACATAAAATGTAAGCTCTCGGGGCTCTCTTGCCTT
CCAACCCAGTCAGAAATCGAGTTCCAATCCAAAAGTTCACCTGTCCCACCTGCTTCTGAATCAAACAAGG
GAATAAACGAATGAGGTTTCTGTGAAGCTGCACTGAGTAGTATGTTGCAGTCTTTTGGAAATACGAGTCT
TTTAATAACTGGCAAACCGAGGAACTCTTGGTATTCTTGCCACGACTCATCTCCATGCAGTTGGACGATC
GATGATAAGCTGTCAAACATGAGAATTGGGTAATAACTGATATAATTAAATTGAAGCTCTAATTTGTGAG
TTTAGTATACATGCATTTACTTATAATACAGTTTTTTAGTTTTGCTGGCCGCATCTTCTCAAATATGCTT
CCCAGCCTGCTTTTCTGTAACGTTCACCCTCTACCTTAGCATCCCTTCCCTTTGCAAATAGTCCTCTTCC
AACAATAATAATGTCAGATCCTGTAGAGACCACATCATCCACGGTTCTATACTGTTGACCCAATGCGTCT
CCCTTGTCATCTAAACCCACACCGGGTGTCATAATCAACCAATCGTAACCTTCATCTCTTCCACCCATGT
CTCTTTGAGCAATAAAGCCGATAACAAAATCTTTGTCGCTCTTCGCAATGTCAACAGTACCCTTAGTATA
TTCTCCAGTAGATAGGGAGCCCTTGCATGACAATTCTGCTAACATCAAAAGGCCTCTAGGTTCCTTTGTT
ACTTCTTCTGCCGCCTGCTTCAAACCGCTAACAATACCTGGGCCCACCACACCGTGTGCATTCGTAATGT
CTGCCCATTCTGCTATTCTGTATACACCCGCAGAGTACTGCAATTTGACTGTATTACCAATGTCAGCAAA
TTTTCTGTCTTCGAAGAGTAAAAAATTGTACTTGGCGGATAATGCCTTTAGCGGCTTAACTGTGCCCTCC
ATGGAAAAATCAGTCAAGATATCCACATGTGTTTTTAGTAAACAAATTTTGGGACCTAATGCTTCAACTA
ACTCCAGTAATTCCTTGGTGGTACGAACATCCAATGAAGCACACAAGTTTGTTTGCTTTTCGTGCATGAT
ATTAAATAGCTTGGCAGCAACAGGACTAGGATGAGTAGCAGCACGTTCCTTATATGTAGCTTTCGACATG
ATTTATCTTCGTTTCCTGCATGTTTTTGTTCTGTGCAGTTGGGTTAAGAATACTGGGCAATTTCATGTTT
CTTCAACACTACATATGCGTATATATACCAATCTAAGTCTGTGCTCCTTCCTTCGTTCTTCCTTCTGTTC
GGAGATTACCGAATCAAAAAAATTTCAAGGAAACCGAAATCAAAAAAAAGAATAAAAAAAAAATGATGAA
TTGAAAAGCTAATTCTTGAAGACGAAAGGGCCTCGTGATACGCCTATTTTTATAGGTTAATGTCATGATA
ATAATGGTTTCTTAGACGTCAGGTGGCACTTTTCGGGGAAATGTGCGCGGAACCCCTATTTGTTTATTTT
TCTAAATACATTCAAATATGTATCCGCTCATGAGACAATAACCCTGATAAATGCTTCAATAATATTGAAA
AAGGAAGAGTATGAGTATTCAACATTTCCGTGTCGCCCTTATTCCCTTTTTTGCGGCATTTTGCCTTCCT
GTTTTTGCTCACCCAGAAACGCTGGTGAAAGTAAAAGATGCTGAAGATCAGTTGGGTGCACGAGTGGGTT
ACATCGAACTGGATCTCAACAGCGGTAAGATCCTTGAGAGTTTTCGCCCCGAAGAACGTTTTCCAATGAT
GAGCACTTTTAAAGTTCTGCTATGTGGCGCGGTATTATCCCGTATTGACGCCGGGCAAGAGCAACTCGGT
CGCCGCATACACTATTCTCAGAATGACTTGGTTGAGTACTCACCAGTCACAGAAAAGCATCTTACGGATG
GCATGACAGTAAGAGAATTATGCAGTGCTGCCATAACCATGAGTGATAACACTGCGGCCAACTTACTTCT
GACAACGATCGGAGGACCGAAGGAGCTAACCGCTTTTTTGCACAACATGGGGGATCATGTAACTCGCCTT
GATCGTTGGGAACCGGAGCTGAATGAAGCCATACCAAACGACGAGCGTGACACCACGATGCCTGTAGCAA
TGGCAACAACGTTGCGCAAACTATTAACTGGCGAACTACTTACTCTAGCTTCCCGGCAACAATTAATAGA
CTGGATGGAGGCGGATAAAGTTGCAGGACCACTTCTGCGCTCGGCCCTTCCGGCTGGCTGGTTTATTGCT
GATAAATCTGGAGCCGGTGAGCGTGGGTCTCGCGGTATCATTGCAGCACTGGGGCCAGATGGTAAGCCCT
CCCGTATCGTAGTTATCTACACGACGGGGAGTCAGGCAACTATGGATGAACGAAATAGACAGATCGCTGA
GATAGGTGCCTCACTGATTAAGCATTGGTAACTGTCAGACCAAGTTTACTCATATATACTTTAGATTGAT
TTAAAACTTCATTTTTAATTTAAAAGGATCTAGGTGAAGATCCTTTTTGATAATCTCATGACCAAAATCC
CTTAACGTGAGTTTTCGTTCCACTGAGCGTCAGACCCCGTAGAAAAGATCAAAGGATCTTCTTGAGATCC
TTTTTTTCTGCGCGTAATCTGCTGCTTGCAAACAAAAAAACCACCGCTACCAGCGGTGGTTTGTTTGCCG
GATCAAGAGCTACCAACTCTTTTTCCGAAGGTAACTGGCTTCAGCAGAGCGCAGATACCAAATACTGTTC
TTCTAGTGTAGCCGTAGTTAGGCCACCACTTCAAGAACTCTGTAGCACCGCCTACATACCTCGCTCTGCT
AATCCTGTTACCAGTGGCTGCTGCCAGTGGCGATAAGTCGTGTCTTACCGGGTTGGACTCAAGACGATAG
TTACCGGATAAGGCGCAGCGGTCGGGCTGAACGGGGGGTTCGTGCACACAGCCCAGCTTGGAGCGAACGA
CCTACACCGAACTGAGATACCTACAGCGTGAGCTATGAGAAAGCGCCACGCTTCCCGAAGGGAGAAAGGC
GGACAGGTATCCGGTAAGCGGCAGGGTCGGAACAGGAGAGCGCACGAGGGAGCTTCCAGGGGGAAACGCC
TGGTATCTTTATAGTCCTGTCGGGTTTCGCCACCTCTGACTTGAGCGTCGATTTTTGTGATGCTCGTCAG
GGGGGCGGAGCCTATGGAAAAACGCCAGCAACGCGGCCTTTTTACGGTTCCTGGCCTTTTGCTGGCCTTT
TGCTCACATGTTCTTTCCTGCGTTATCCCCTGATTCTGTGGATAACCGTATTACCGCCTTTGAGTGAGCT
GATACCGCTCGCCGCAGCCGAACGACCGAGCGCAGCGAGTCAGTGAGCGAGGAAGCGGAAGA
